>Addgene plasmid #194831 | MAC-C Sars-CoV-2 S_D138Y | addgene full sequence | sequence record 384064 | Addgene NGS Result
TGGGCGCTCTTCCGCTTCCTCGCTCACTGACTCGCTGCGCTCGGTCGTTCGGCTGCGGCGAGCGGTATCA
GCTCACTCAAAGGCGGTAATACGGTTATCCACAGAATCAGGGGATAACGCAGGAAAGAACATGTGAGCAA
AAGGCCAGCAAAAGGCCAGGAACCGTAAAAAGGCCGCGTTGCTGGCGTTTTTCCATAGGCTCCGCCCCCC
TGACGAGCATCACAAAAATCGACGCTCAAGTCAGAGGTGGCGAAACCCGACAGGACTATAAAGATACCAG
GCGTTTCCCCCTGGAAGCTCCCTCGTGCGCTCTCCTGTTCCGACCCTGCCGCTTACCGGATACCTGTCCG
CCTTTCTCCCTTCGGGAAGCGTGGCGCTTTCTCATAGCTCACGCTGTAGGTATCTCAGTTCGGTGTAGGT
CGTTCGCTCCAAGCTGGGCTGTGTGCACGAACCCCCCGTTCAGCCCGACCGCTGCGCCTTATCCGGTAAC
TATCGTCTTGAGTCCAACCCGGTAAGACACGACTTATCGCCACTGGCAGCAGCCACTGGTAACAGGATTA
GCAGAGCGAGGTATGTAGGCGGTGCTACAGAGTTCTTGAAGTGGTGGCCTAACTACGGCTACACTAGAAG
AACAGTATTTGGTATCTGCGCTCTGCTGAAGCCAGTTACCTTCGGAAAAAGAGTTGGTAGCTCTTGATCC
GGCAAACAAACCACCGCTGGTAGCGGTGGTTTTTTTGTTTGCAAGCAGCAGATTACGCGCAGAAAAAAAG
GATCTCAAGAAGATCCTTTGATCTTTTCTACGGGGTCTGACGCTCAGTGGAACGAAAACTCACGTTAAGG
GATTTTGGTCATGAGATTATCAAAAAGGATCTTCACCTAGATCCTTTTAAATTAAAAATGAAGTTTTAAA
TCAATCTAAAGTATATATGAGTAAACTTGGTCTGACAGTTACCAATGCTTAATCAGTGAGGCACCTATCT
CAGCGATCTGTCTATTTCGTTCATCCATAGTTGCCTGACTCCCCGTCGTGTAGATAACTACGATACGGGA
GGGCTTACCATCTGGCCCCAGTGCTGCAATGATACCGCGAGACCCACGCTCACCGGCTCCAGATTTATCA
GCAATAAACCAGCCAGCCGGAAGGGCCGAGCGCAGAAGTGGTCCTGCAACTTTATCCGCCTCCATCCAGT
CTATTAATTGTTGCCGGGAAGCTAGAGTAAGTAGTTCGCCAGTTAATAGTTTGCGCAACGTTGTTGCCAT
TGCTACAGGCATCGTGGTGTCACGCTCGTCGTTTGGTATGGCTTCATTCAGCTCCGGTTCCCAACGATCA
AGGCGAGTTACATGATCCCCCATGTTGTGCAAAAAAGCGGTTAGCTCCTTCGGTCCTCCGATCGTTGTCA
GAAGTAAGTTGGCCGCAGTGTTATCACTCATGGTTATGGCAGCACTGCATAATTCTCTTACTGTCATGCC
ATCCGTAAGATGCTTTTCTGTGACTGGTGAGTACTCAACCAAGTCATTCTGAGAATAGTGTATGCGGCGA
CCGAGTTGCTCTTGCCCGGCGTCAATACGGGATAATACCGCGCCACATAGCAGAACTTTAAAAGTGCTCA
TCATTGGAAAACGTTCTTCGGGGCGAAAACTCTCAAGGATCTTACCGCTGTTGAGATCCAGTTCGATGTA
ACCCACTCGTGCACCCAACTGATCTTCAGCATCTTTTACTTTCACCAGCGTTTCTGGGTGAGCAAAAACA
GGAAGGCAAAATGCCGCAAAAAAGGGAATAAGGGCGACACGGAAATGTTGAATACTCATACTCTTCCTTT
TTCAATATTATTGAAGCATTTATCAGGGTTATTGTCTCATGAGCGGATACATATTTGAATGTATTTAGAA
AAATAAACAAATAGGGGTTCCGCGCACATTTCCCCGAAAAGTGCCACCTGACGTCGACGGATCGGGAGAT
CTCCCGATCCCCTATGGTGCACTCTCAGTACAATCTGCTCTGATGCCGCATAGTTAAGCCAGTATCTGCT
CCCTGCTTGTGTGTTGGAGGTCGCTGAGTAGTGCGCGAGCAAAATTTAAGCTACAACAAGGCAAGGCTTG
ACCGACAATTGCATGAAGAATCTGCTTAGGGTTAGGCGTTTTGCGCTGCTTCGCGATGTACGGGCCAGAT
ATACGCGTTGACATTGATTATTGACTAGTTATTAATAGTAATCAATTACGGGGTCATTAGTTCATAGCCC
ATATATGGAGTTCCGCGTTACATAACTTACGGTAAATGGCCCGCCTGGCTGACCGCCCAACGACCCCCGC
CCATTGACGTCAATAATGACGTATGTTCCCATAGTAACGCCAATAGGGACTTTCCATTGACGTCAATGGG
TGGAGTATTTACGGTAAACTGCCCACTTGGCAGTACATCAAGTGTATCATATGCCAAGTACGCCCCCTAT
TGACGTCAATGACGGTAAATGGCCCGCCTGGCATTATGCCCAGTACATGACCTTATGGGACTTTCCTACT
TGGCAGTACATCTACGTATTAGTCATCGCTATTACCATGGTGATGCGGTTTTGGCAGTACATCAATGGGC
GTGGATAGCGGTTTGACTCACGGGGATTTCCAAGTCTCCACCCCATTGACGTCAATGGGAGTTTGTTTTG
GCACCAAAATCAACGGGACTTTCCAAAATGTCGTAACAACTCCGCCCCATTGACGCAAATGGGCGGTAGG
CGTGTACGGTGGGAGGTCTATATAAGCAGAGCTCTCCCTATCAGTGATAGAGATCTCCCTATCAGTGATA
GAGATCGTCGACGAGCTCGTTTAGTGAACCGTCAGATCGCCTGGAGACGCCATCCACGCTGTTTTGACCT
CCATAGAAGACACCGGGACCGATCCAGCCTCCGGACTCTAGCGTTTAAACTTAAGCTTGGTACCGAGCTC
GGATCCACTAGTCCAGTGTGGTGGAATTCTGCAGATATCAACAAGTTTGTACAAAAAAGTTGGCATGTTC
GTGTTCCTGGTGCTGCTGCCACTGGTGAGCTCCCAGTGCGTGAACCTGACCACCAGAACCCAGCTGCCAC
CTGCCTACACCAACTCCTTCACCAGGGGCGTGTACTACCCAGACAAGGTGTTCAGATCCAGCGTGCTGCA
CTCTACCCAGGACCTGTTCCTGCCATTCTTCTCTAACGTGACCTGGTTCCACGCCATCCACGTGTCTGGA
ACCAACGGCACCAAGAGATTCGACAACCCAGTGCTGCCATTCAACGACGGCGTGTACTTCGCTTCTACCG
AGAAGTCTAACATCATCAGGGGTTGGATCTTCGGAACCACCCTGGACTCTAAGACCCAGTCTCTGCTGAT
CGTGAACAACGCTACCAACGTGGTGATCAAGGTGTGCGAGTTCCAGTTCTGCAACTACCCATTCCTGGGA
GTGTACTACCACAAGAACAACAAGTCTTGGATGGAAAGCGAGTTCAGGGTGTACAGCTCTGCTAACAACT
GCACCTTCGAGTACGTGTCTCAGCCTTTCCTGATGGACCTGGAAGGAAAGCAGGGAAACTTCAAGAACCT
GAGAGAGTTCGTGTTCAAGAACATCGACGGTTACTTCAAGATATACAGCAAGCACACCCCAATCAACCTG
GTGAGGGACCTGCCACAGGGTTTCTCTGCTCTGGAGCCCCTGGTGGACCTGCCAATCGGCATCAACATCA
CCAGGTTCCAGACCCTGCTGGCTCTGCACAGGTCTTACCTGACCCCAGGCGACAGCAGCTCTGGATGGAC
CGCCGGCGCCGCTGCTTACTACGTGGGATACCTGCAGCCAAGGACCTTCCTGCTGAAGTACAACGAAAAC
GGCACCATCACCGACGCCGTGGACTGCGCTCTGGACCCACTGTCTGAGACCAAGTGCACCCTGAAGTCTT
TCACCGTGGAAAAGGGAATCTACCAGACCAGCAACTTCCGCGTGCAGCCCACCGAGTCTATCGTGAGATT
CCCAAACATCACCAACCTGTGCCCATTCGGAGAAGTGTTCAACGCTACCAGGTTCGCCAGCGTGTACGCT
TGGAACAGGAAGAGAATCAGCAACTGCGTGGCCGACTACTCTGTGCTGTACAACTCTGCCTCCTTCTCCA
CCTTCAAGTGCTACGGCGTGTCCCCAACCAAGCTGAACGACCTGTGCTTCACCAACGTGTACGCTGACTC
CTTCGTGATCAGAGGAGACGAAGTGAGACAGATCGCTCCCGGTCAGACCGGAAAGATCGCCGACTACAAC
TACAAGCTGCCAGACGACTTCACCGGTTGCGTGATCGCTTGGAACTCTAACAACCTGGACTCTAAGGTGG
GAGGCAACTACAACTACCTGTACAGGCTGTTCCGCAAGAGCAACCTGAAGCCTTTCGAAAGGGACATCAG
CACCGAAATCTACCAGGCTGGATCTACCCCATGCAACGGAGTGGAAGGATTCAACTGCTACTTCCCTCTG
CAGTCTTACGGATTCCAGCCAACCAACGGAGTGGGATACCAGCCATACAGAGTGGTGGTGCTGTCTTTCG
AGCTGCTGCACGCTCCTGCTACCGTGTGCGGACCAAAGAAGTCTACCAACCTGGTGAAGAACAAGTGCGT
GAACTTCAACTTCAACGGACTGACCGGAACCGGAGTGCTGACCGAATCCAACAAGAAGTTCCTGCCTTTC
CAGCAGTTCGGTAGAGACATCGCCGACACCACCGACGCTGTGAGAGACCCACAGACCCTGGAAATCCTGG
ACATCACCCCCTGCTCTTTCGGAGGAGTGAGCGTGATCACCCCAGGAACCAACACCTCCAACCAGGTGGC
CGTGCTGTACCAGGACGTGAACTGCACCGAAGTGCCAGTGGCCATCCACGCTGACCAGCTGACCCCAACC
TGGAGAGTGTACAGCACCGGATCTAACGTGTTCCAGACCCGTGCCGGCTGCCTGATCGGAGCCGAGCACG
TGAACAACTCCTACGAATGCGACATCCCAATCGGAGCTGGCATCTGCGCTTCTTACCAGACCCAGACCAA
CAGCCCAAGAAGGGCCAGATCCGTGGCCTCTCAGAGCATCATCGCCTACACCATGAGCCTGGGCGCTGAA
AACAGCGTGGCTTACAGCAACAACTCTATCGCCATCCCAACCAACTTCACCATCTCTGTGACCACCGAAA
TCCTGCCAGTGAGCATGACCAAGACCAGCGTGGACTGCACCATGTACATCTGCGGAGACTCTACCGAATG
CTCTAACCTGCTGCTGCAGTACGGCAGCTTCTGCACCCAGCTGAACCGCGCTCTGACCGGAATCGCTGTG
GAGCAGGACAAGAACACCCAGGAAGTGTTCGCTCAGGTGAAGCAGATATACAAGACCCCACCTATCAAGG
ACTTCGGAGGATTCAACTTCTCTCAGATCCTGCCCGACCCATCTAAGCCCTCTAAGAGGTCTTTCATCGA
AGACCTGCTGTTCAACAAGGTGACCCTGGCCGACGCCGGTTTCATCAAGCAGTACGGTGACTGCCTGGGA
GACATCGCCGCTAGAGACCTGATCTGCGCCCAGAAGTTCAACGGTCTGACCGTGCTGCCACCACTGCTGA
CCGACGAGATGATCGCCCAGTACACCTCTGCCCTGCTGGCTGGAACCATCACCTCTGGTTGGACCTTCGG
AGCTGGCGCCGCCCTGCAGATCCCATTCGCTATGCAGATGGCCTACCGTTTCAACGGTATCGGAGTGACC
CAGAACGTGCTGTACGAAAACCAGAAGCTGATCGCTAACCAGTTCAACTCTGCTATCGGAAAGATCCAGG
ACTCCCTGTCCTCTACCGCTTCTGCCCTGGGAAAGCTGCAGGACGTGGTGAACCAGAACGCCCAGGCCCT
GAACACCCTGGTGAAGCAGCTGTCTTCTAACTTCGGAGCCATCTCCTCTGTGCTGAACGACATCCTGTCT
AGGCTGGACAAGGTGGAAGCCGAGGTGCAGATCGACAGACTGATCACCGGAAGACTGCAGTCTCTGCAGA
CCTACGTGACCCAGCAGCTGATCAGGGCCGCTGAAATCAGAGCTTCTGCCAACCTGGCTGCCACCAAGAT
GTCCGAATGCGTGCTGGGCCAGTCTAAGAGGGTGGACTTCTGCGGAAAGGGATACCACCTGATGTCCTTC
CCACAGTCTGCTCCACACGGAGTGGTGTTCCTGCACGTGACCTACGTGCCCGCCCAGGAAAAGAACTTCA
CCACCGCCCCAGCTATCTGCCACGACGGAAAGGCTCACTTCCCCAGGGAGGGAGTGTTCGTGTCTAACGG
AACCCACTGGTTCGTGACCCAGAGGAACTTCTACGAGCCACAGATCATCACCACCGACAACACCTTCGTG
TCTGGAAACTGCGACGTGGTGATCGGAATCGTGAACAACACCGTGTACGACCCACTGCAGCCAGAACTGG
ACTCTTTCAAGGAGGAACTGGACAAGTACTTCAAGAACCACACCTCTCCAGACGTGGACCTGGGAGACAT
CTCCGGAATCAACGCCTCTGTGGTGAACATCCAGAAGGAAATCGACAGACTGAACGAGGTGGCCAAGAAC
CTGAACGAATCTCTGATCGACCTGCAGGAACTGGGAAAGTACGAGCAGTACATCAAGTGGCCCTGGTACA
TCTGGCTGGGTTTCATCGCTGGTCTGATCGCTATCGTGATGGTGACCATCATGCTGTGCTGCATGACCTC
TTGCTGCTCTTGCCTGAAGGGATGCTGCTCTTGCGGATCTTGCTGCAAGTTCGACGAGGACGACTCCGAG
CCTGTGCTGAAGGGTGTGAAGCTGCACTACACCTACCCAACTTTCTTGTACAAAGTGGTTGATATCAAGG
CCGCCGACATCACCAGCCTGTACAAGAAAGTGGGGTGGAGCCATCCCCAGTTCGAGAAGGGCGGAGGATC
TGGCGGCGGAAGCGGCGGAGGAAGCTGGTCCCACCCTCAGTTTGAGAAAGGCACCGAGCTGGGCAGCACC
ATGGCCAGCTACCCCTACGACGTGCCCGACTACGCCAAGGACAACACCGTGCCCCTGAAGCTGATCGCCC
TGCTGGCCAACGGCGAGTTCCACTCTGGCGAGCAGCTGGGCGAGACACTGGGCATGAGCAGAGCCGCCAT
CAACAAGCACATCCAGACCCTGCGGGACTGGGGCGTGGACGTGTTCACAGTGCCCGGCAAGGGCTACAGC
CTGCCCGAGCCCATCCAGCTGCTGAACGCCAAGCAGATCCTGGGCCAGCTGGATGGCGGATCTGTGGCCG
TGCTGCCCGTGATCGACAGCACCAACCAGTATCTGCTCGACCGGATCGGCGAGCTGAAGTCCGGCGACGC
CTGTATCGCCGAGTACCAGCAGGCCGGCAGAGGCGGCAGGGGCAGAAAGTGGTTCAGCCCCTTCGGCGCC
AACCTGTACCTGAGCATGTTCTGGAGACTGGAACAGGGCCCAGCCGCCGCTATTGGCCTGAGCCTGGTCA
TCGGCATCGTGATGGCCGAGGTGCTGCGGAAGCTGGGCGCCGACAAAGTGCGCGTGAAGTGGCCCAACGA
CCTGTATCTGCAGGACCGGAAGCTGGCCGGCATCCTGGTGGAACTGACCGGCAAAACAGGCGACGCCGCC
CAGATCGTGATCGGCGCTGGCATCAACATGGCCATGCGGCGGGTGGAAGAGAGCGTGGTCAACCAGGGCT
GGATCACCCTGCAGGAAGCCGGCATCAACCTGGACCGGAACACCCTGGCCGCCATGCTGATCAGAGAGCT
GAGAGCCGCCCTGGAACTGTTCGAGCAGGAAGGCCTGGCCCCCTACCTGAGCAGATGGGAGAAGCTGGAC
AACTTCATCAACCGGCCCGTGAAACTGATCATCGGCGACAAAGAGATCTTCGGCATCAGCCGGGGCATCG
ACAAGCAGGGGGCCCTGCTCCTGGAACAGGACGGCATCATCAAGCCCTGGATGGGCGGCGAGATCAGCCT
GCGGAGCGCCGAGAAGTGATGACTCGAGTCTAGAGGGCCCGTTTAAACCCGCTGATCAGCCTCGACTGTG
CCTTCTAGTTGCCAGCCATCTGTTGTTTGCCCCTCCCCCGTGCCTTCCTTGACCCTGGAAGGTGCCACTC
CCACTGTCCTTTCCTAATAAAATGAGGAAATTGCATCGCATTGTCTGAGTAGGTGTCATTCTATTCTGGG
GGGTGGGGTGGGGCAGGACAGCAAGGGGGAGGATTGGGAAGACAATAGCAGGCATGCTGGGGATGCGGTG
GGCTCTATGGCTTCTGAGGCGGAAAGAACCAGCTGGGGCTCTAGGGGGTATCCCC
[124 nt withheld, positions 8316-8439]
C
[91 nt withheld, positions 8441-8531]
AGGGTGATGGTTCACGTACCTAGAAGTTCCTATTCCGAAGTTCCTATTCTCTAGAAAGTATAGGAACTTC
CTTGGCCAAAAAGCCTGAACTCACCGCGACGTCTGTCGAGAAGTTTCTGATCGAAAAGTTCGACAGCGTC
TCCGACCTGATGCAGCTCTCGGAGGGCGAAGAATCTCGTGCTTTCAGCTTCGATGTAGGAGGGCGTGGAT
ATGTCCTGCGGGTAAATAGCTGCGCCGATGGTTTCTACAAAGATCGTTATGTTTATCGGCACTTTGCATC
GGCCGCGCTCCCGATTCCGGAAGTGCTTGACATTGGGGAATTCAGCGAGAGCCTGACCTATTGCATCTCC
CGCCGTGCACAGGGTGTCACGTTGCAAGACCTGCCTGAAACCGAACTGCCCGCTGTTCTGCAGCCGGTCG
CGGAGGCCATGGATGCGATCGCTGCGGCCGATCTTAGCCAGACGAGCGGGTTCGGCCCATTCGGACCGCA
AGGAATCGGTCAATACACTACATGGCGTGATTTCATATGCGCGATTGCTGATCCCCATGTGTATCACTGG
CAAACTGTGATGGACGACACCGTCAGTGCGTCCGTCGCGCAGGCTCTCGATGAGCTGATGCTTTGGGCCG
AGGACTGCCCCGAAGTCCGGCACCTCGTGCACGCGGATTTCGGCTCCAACAATGTCCTGACGGACAATGG
CCGCATAACAGCGGTCATTGACTGGAGCGAGGCGATGTTCGGGGATTCCCAATACGAGGTCGCCAACATC
TTCTTCTGGAGGCCGTGGTTGGCTTGTATGGAGCAGCAGACGCGCTACTTCGAGCGGAGGCATCCGGAGC
TTGCAGGATCGCCGCGGCTCCGGGCGTATATGCTCCGCATTGGTCTTGACCAACTCTATCAGAGCTTGGT
TGACGGCAATTTCGATGATGCAGCTTGGGCGCAGGGTCGATGCGACGCAATCGTCCGATCCGGAGCCGGG
ACTGTCGGGCGTACACAAATCGCCCGCAGAAGCGCGGCCGTCTGGACCGATGGCTGTGTAGAAGTACTCG
CCGATAGTGGAAACCGACGCCCCAGCACTCGTCCGAGGGCAAAGGAATAGCACGTACTACGAGATTTCGA
TTCCACCGCCGCCTTCTATGAAAGGTTGGGCTTCGGAATCGTTTTCCGGGACGCCGGCTGGATGATCCTC
CAGCGCGGGGATCTCATGCTGGAGTTCTTCGCCCACCCCAACTTGTTTATTGCAGCTTATAATGGTTACA
AATAAAGCAATAGCATCACAAATTTCACAAATAAAGCATTTTTTTCACTGCATTCTAGTTGTGGTTTGTC
CAAACTCATCAATGTATCTTATCATGTCTGTATACCGTCGACCTCTAGCTAGAGCTTGGCGTAATCATGG
TCATAGCTGTTTCCTGTGTGAAATTGTTATCCGCTCACAATTCCACACAACATACGAGCCGGAAGCATAA
AGTGTAAAGCCTGGGGTGCCTAATGAGTGAGCTAACTCACATTAATTGCGTTGCGCTCACTGCCCGCTTT
CCAGTCGGGAAACCTGTCGTGCCAGCTGCATTAATGAATCGGCCAACGCGCGGGGAGAGGCGGTTTGCGT
AT
Features (pLannotate 1.2.2; 24 found; start..end, strand, type, name):
    190..778     -  rep_origin     ori: high-copy-number ColE1/pMB1/pBR322/pUC origin of replication
    949..1809    -  CDS            AmpR: β-lactamase; bla; confers resistance to ampicillin, carbenicillin, and related antibiotics
   1810..1914    -  promoter       AmpR promoter: bla
   1973..2025    -  misc_feature   bom (fragment): basis of mobility region from pBR322
   2180..2559    +  enhancer       CMV enhancer: human cytomegalovirus immediate early enhancer
   2560..2763    +  promoter       CMV promoter: human cytomegalovirus (CMV) immediate early promoter
   2765..2784    +  promoter       PLtetO-1 promoter (fragment): modified phage lambda PL promoter with tet operator sites (Lutz and Bujard, 1997)
   2786..2805    +  promoter       PLtetO-1 promoter (fragment): modified phage lambda PL promoter with tet operator sites (Lutz and Bujard, 1997)
   2813..2846    +  promoter       TRE3GV promoter (fragment): 3rd-generation Tet-responsive promoter that can be activated by binding of Tet-On® 3G, optimized for retroviral and lentiviral vectors
   2982..2999    +  protein_bind   attB1 (fragment): mutant version of attB; core recombination site for the Gateway® BP reaction BP Clonase™
   3005..6823    +  CDS            S: SPIKE_SARS2 - Experimental evidence at protein level: Swiss-Prot protein existence level 1. [Spike glycoprotein]: May down-regulate host tetherin (BST2) by lysosomal degradation, thereby counteracting its antiviral activity. From Severe acute respiratory syndrome coronavirus 2 (2019-nCoV) (SARS-CoV-2).
   6825..6849    -  protein_bind   attB2: mutant version of attB; recombination site for the Gateway® BP reaction BP Clonase™
   7037..7996    +  CDS            birA: BIRA_ECOLI - Also known as bioR, dhbB. Experimental evidence at protein level: Swiss-Prot protein existence level 1. Acts both as a biotin--[acetyl-CoA-carboxylase] ligase and a biotin-operon repressor. In the presence of ATP, BirA activates biotin to form the BirA-biotinyl-5'-adenylate (BirA-bio-5'-AMP or holoBirA) complex. HoloBirA can either transfer the biotinyl moiety to the biotin carboxyl carrier protein (BCCP) subunit of acetyl-CoA carboxylase, or bind to the biotin operator site and inhibit transcription of the operon. From Escherichia coli (strain K12).
   8046..8270    +  polyA_signal   bGH poly(A) signal: bovine growth hormone polyadenylation signal
   8274..8295    +  promoter       SV40 promoter (fragment): SV40 enhancer and early promoter
   8316..8549    +  rep_origin     f1 ori (fragment) (sequence partly withheld): f1 bacteriophage origin of replication; arrow indicates direction of (+) strand synthesis
   8554..8601    +  protein_bind   FRT: FLP-mediated recombination occurs in the 8-bp core sequence TCTAGAAA (Turan and Bode, 2011). FLP recombinase from the Saccharomyces cerevisiae 2μ plasmid
   8609..9631    +  CDS            HygR: aminoglycoside phosphotransferase from E. coli; aph(4)-Ia; confers resistance to hygromycin
   9641..9766    +  CDS            ble (fragment): BLE_KLEPN - Experimental evidence at protein level: Swiss-Prot protein existence level 1. Binding protein with a strong affinity to the bleomycin family of antibiotics. Binds to CL990; an antimitotic-antibiotic compound. From Klebsiella pneumoniae.
   9761..9882    +  polyA_signal   SV40 poly(A) signal: SV40 polyadenylation signal
   9955..9971    -  protein_bind   lac operator: The lac repressor binds to the lac operator to inhibit transcription in E. coli. This inhibition can be relieved by adding lactose or isopropyl-β-D-thiogalactopyranoside (IPTG). lac repressor encoded by lacI
   9979..10009   -  promoter       lac promoter: promoter for the E. coli lac operon
  10024..10045   -  protein_bind   CAP binding site: CAP binding activates transcription in the presence of cAMP. E. coli catabolite activator protein
  10058..7       -  CDS            lacI (fragment) (across the origin): lac repressor; lacI; The lac repressor binds to the lac operator to inhibit transcription in E. coli. This inhibition can be relieved by adding lactose or isopropyl-β-D-thiogalactopyranoside (IPTG).
