[The description below was written by a language model from this plasmid's Addgene catalogue record and pLannotate feature annotations shown in this document.]
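Description:
MAC-C Sars-CoV-2 S_D138Y is a 10.1 kb mammalian expression plasmid in which the SARS-CoV-2 spike glycoprotein carrying the D138Y substitution has been placed in the MAC-tag-C destination backbone. It is propagated in E. coli through a high-copy ColE1/pUC-type origin with ampicillin selection from the β-lactamase gene. A partial f1 origin and lac promoter/operator remnants are also annotated as backbone leftovers.

The spike open reading frame is flanked by attB1 and attB2 sites, consistent with Gateway recombination into the destination vector. It is driven by the CMV immediate early enhancer and promoter. Short tet operator-like fragments are annotated directly downstream of the promoter, which suggests a tetracycline-regulatable CMV/TetO arrangement in cells expressing the Tet repressor, although the catalogue fields do not state this explicitly. Downstream of attB2 lies a sequence matching E. coli BirA biotin ligase, followed by a bGH polyadenylation signal. This corresponds to the C-terminal MAC tag supplied by the backbone, so spike is expressed as a C-terminal fusion. A biotin ligase fused to a bait in this way allows proximity-dependent biotinylation of neighbouring proteins. Any other tag components are not annotated in the feature table.

An FRT site sits immediately upstream of a hygromycin resistance gene that has no complete promoter of its own and is followed by an SV40 poly(A) signal. This layout is typical of FLP-mediated integration into a genomic FRT landing site, where insertion activates hygromycin resistance and yields isogenic stable lines. The associated publication indicates use in mapping host protein interactions and responses across SARS-CoV-2 variant proteins.
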