Addgene plasmid #194831: MAC-C Sars-CoV-2 S_D138Y
Purpose: Sars-CoV-2 S_D138Y in MAC-C destination vector
Depositing lab: Markku Varjosalo. Depositing organization: University of Helsinki, Institute of Biotechnology. Publication: The comprehensive SARS-CoV-2 ‘hijackome’ knowledge base— reveals significant changes in host cell protein expression and activation by multiple SARS-CoV-2 variants. Varjosalo M, Huuskonen S, Liu X, Redchuk T, Salokas K, Lundberg R, Maljanen S, Belik M, Reinholm A, Kolehmainen P, Tripathi G, Laine P, Belanov S, Auvinen P, Vartiainen M, Laine L, Österlund P, Julkkunen I, Kakkola L. 10 May 2024, Research Square 10.21203/rs.3.rs-4322477/v1.
Backbone
  Vector backbone: MAC-tag-C (#108077)
  Vector type: Mammalian Expression
  Selectable markers: Hygromycin
Growth in bacteria
  Bacterial resistance: Ampicillin, 100 μg/mL
  Growth temperature: 37°C
  Growth strain: DH5alpha
  Copy number: High Copy
Gene/Insert
  Gene/Insert name: S_D138Y (alt name: Spike protein D138Y)
  Species: Sars-CoV-2
  Mutation: D138Y
  Entrez Gene: S (a.k.a. GU280_gp02, spike glycoprotein)
  Tag / fusion protein: MAC-C (C terminal on backbone)
Terms and licenses: Academic/Nonprofit Terms; Industry Terms
Depositor comments: Please visit https://doi.org/10.21203/rs.3.rs-4322477/v1 for preprint.
How to cite: MAC-C Sars-CoV-2 S_D138Y was a gift from Markku Varjosalo (Addgene plasmid # 194831 ; http://n2t.net/addgene:194831 ; RRID:Addgene_194831)
